Addgene plasmid #242865: pFS565
Purpose: This plasmid will be used to replace the promoter of a gene with the PenotetSW4 promoter at its endogenous locus
Depositing lab: Nick Rhind. Depositing organization: University of Massachusetts, Worcester. Publication: A Tetracycline-Inducible Promoter Replacement System for Schizosaccharomyces pombe. Bashir S, Sivakumar S, Rhind N. MicroPubl Biol. 2025 Aug 21;2025:10.17912/micropub.biology.001759. doi: 10.17912/micropub.biology.001759. eCollection 2025. PubMed 40918427.
Backbone
  Vector backbone: pCR2.1-nat
  Backbone size w/o insert (bp): 5176
  Vector type: Yeast Expression
  Selectable markers: Nourseothricin (natMX6 - cloNAT)
Growth in bacteria
  Bacterial resistance: Ampicillin, 100 μg/mL
  Growth temperature: 37°C
  Growth strain: DH5alpha
  Copy number: High Copy
Gene/Insert 1
  Gene/Insert name: TetR
  Species: S. pombe (fission yeast)
  Insert size (bp): 621
  Promoter: CMV promoter
  Cloning method: Gibson Cloning
  Sequencing primers: 5′ unknown
Gene/Insert 2
  Gene/Insert name: mECitrine
  Species: S. pombe (fission yeast)
  Insert size (bp): 714
  Promoter: enotetSW4 promoter
  Cloning method: Gibson Cloning
  Sequencing primers: 5′ unknown
Terms and licenses: Academic/Nonprofit Terms; Industry Terms: Not Available to Industry
How to cite: pFS565 was a gift from Nick Rhind (Addgene plasmid # 242865 ; http://n2t.net/addgene:242865 ; RRID:Addgene_242865)
