[The description below was written by a language model from this plasmid's Addgene catalogue record and pLannotate feature annotations shown in this document.]
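Description:
pFS565 is a template plasmid for Schizosaccharomyces pombe, built on the pCR2.1-nat backbone and intended for replacing the promoter of a gene at its endogenous chromosomal locus with the tetracycline-regulated enotetSW4 promoter. In E. coli it replicates at high copy from a ColE1/pUC-type origin and is selected with ampicillin through the β-lactamase gene. The sequence also carries a kanamycin/neomycin resistance gene, an f1 origin, and remnants of the lac promoter/operator, lacZα and T7 promoter regions typical of the pCR2.1 cloning vector. No yeast replication origin is annotated, consistent with use as an integration template rather than an episome.

The yeast-relevant payload has three parts. A natMX6-type cassette, in which the Ashbya gossypii TEF promoter and terminator flank the nourseothricin acetyltransferase gene, provides selection of fission yeast integrants on nourseothricin. Adjacent to it, a CMV enhancer/promoter drives the 621 bp TetR coding sequence, supplying the repressor that binds tet operator sites and is released by tetracycline-class inducers. Oriented divergently from the TetR unit, the enotetSW4 promoter drives a 714 bp mECitrine reporter, which the automated annotation labels as an Aequorea victoria-derived fluorescent protein, followed by a short TEF terminator fragment. The promoter itself is not annotated beyond a small match to a doxycycline-inducible operator-containing element.

Because marker, repressor and regulated promoter are grouped together, a single targeted integration could place all three upstream of a chosen gene, making its expression inducible. The record does not say exactly which segment is integrated, or whether mECitrine is meant as a reporter of promoter activity or as an N-terminal tag.
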