Features (pLannotate 1.2.2; 23 found; start..end, strand, type, name):
      1..589     +  rep_origin     ori: high-copy-number ColE1/pMB1/pBR322/pUC origin of replication
    772..864     +  CDS            lacI (fragment): lac repressor; lacI; The lac repressor binds to the lac operator to inhibit transcription in E. coli. This inhibition can be relieved by adding lactose or isopropyl-β-D-thiogalactopyranoside (IPTG).
    877..898     +  protein_bind   CAP binding site: CAP binding activates transcription in the presence of cAMP. E. coli catabolite activator protein
    913..943     +  promoter       lac promoter: promoter for the E. coli lac operon
    951..967     +  protein_bind   lac operator: The lac repressor binds to the lac operator to inhibit transcription in E. coli. This inhibition can be relieved by adding lactose or isopropyl-β-D-thiogalactopyranoside (IPTG). lac repressor encoded by lacI
   1153..1170    -  terminator     TEF terminator (fragment): Ashbya gossypii TEF terminator
   1207..1920    -  CDS            10B: 10B is a fluorescent protein published in 1996, derived from Aequorea victoria.
   1984..2005    -  promoter       H1-2O2 promoter (fragment): doxycycline-inducible variant of the human H1 RNA promoter (Henriksen et al., 2007)
   2313..2692    +  enhancer       CMV enhancer: human cytomegalovirus immediate early enhancer
   2693..2896    +  promoter       CMV promoter: human cytomegalovirus (CMV) immediate early promoter
   2998..3618    +  CDS            tetR: TETR2_ECOLX - Experimental evidence at protein level: Swiss-Prot protein existence level 1. TetR is the repressor of the tetracycline resistance element; its N-terminal region forms a helix-turn-helix structure and binds DNA. Binding of tetracycline to TetR reduces the repressor affinity for the tetracycline resistance gene (tetA) promoter operator sites. From Escherichia coli.
   3631..3649    -  promoter       T7 promoter: promoter for bacteriophage T7 RNA polymerase
   3657..3812    +  CDS            lacZα (fragment): LacZα fragment of β-galactosidase; lacZ fragment
   3844..4041    -  terminator     TEF terminator: Ashbya gossypii TEF terminator
   4049..4613    -  CDS            NrsR (fragment): nourseothricin acetyltransferase; Streptomyces noursei nat1; confers resistance to nourseothricin
   4620..4963    -  promoter       TEF promoter: Ashbya gossypii TEF promoter
   5107..5125    -  promoter       T7 promoter: promoter for bacteriophage T7 RNA polymerase
   5128..5285    +  CDS            lacZα (fragment): LacZα fragment of β-galactosidase; lacZ fragment
   5289..5717    +  rep_origin     f1 ori (sequence partly withheld): f1 bacteriophage origin of replication; arrow indicates direction of (+) strand synthesis
   5730..6029    +  CDS            tnpA (fragment): TN5P_ECOLX - Also known as tnp. Experimental evidence at protein level: Swiss-Prot protein existence level 1. Mediates transposition of transposon Tn5 by a 'cut and paste' mechanism. First, the monomeric transposase binds the 19 bp inverted DNA repeats flanking the transposon. Then, dimerization of the DNA- bound transposase creates a synaptic DNA complex. After nicking of the first DNA strand, excision of the transposon proceeds through a series of intermediates. The transposase then mediates the insertion of the transposon at a new site by strand transfer. The activity of the wild- type tran
   6061..6852    +  CDS            neo: KKA2_KLEPN - Also known as kan, nptII. Experimental evidence at protein level: Swiss-Prot protein existence level 1. Resistance to kanamycin, neomycin, paromomycin, ribostamycin, butirosin and gentamicin B. From Klebsiella pneumoniae.
   6856..6872    +  promoter       AmpR promoter (fragment): bla
   6873..7733    +  CDS            AmpR: β-lactamase; bla; confers resistance to ampicillin, carbenicillin, and related antibiotics
>Addgene plasmid #242865 | pFS565 | addgene full sequence | sequence record 484489 | Addgene NGS Result
TTGAGATCCTTTTTTTCTGCGCGTAATCTGCTGCTTGCAAACAAAAAAACCACCGCTACCAGCGGTGGTT
TGTTTGCCGGATCAAGAGCTACCAACTCTTTTTCCGAAGGTAACTGGCTTCAGCAGAGCGCAGATACCAA
ATACTGTTCTTCTAGTGTAGCCGTAGTTAGGCCACCACTTCAAGAACTCTGTAGCACCGCCTACATACCT
CGCTCTGCTAATCCTGTTACCAGTGGCTGCTGCCAGTGGCGATAAGTCGTGTCTTACCGGGTTGGACTCA
AGACGATAGTTACCGGATAAGGCGCAGCGGTCGGGCTGAACGGGGGGTTCGTGCACACAGCCCAGCTTGG
AGCGAACGACCTACACCGAACTGAGATACCTACAGCGTGAGCTATGAGAAAGCGCCACGCTTCCCGAAGG
GAGAAAGGCGGACAGGTATCCGGTAAGCGGCAGGGTCGGAACAGGAGAGCGCACGAGGGAGCTTCCAGGG
GGAAACGCCTGGTATCTTTATAGTCCTGTCGGGTTTCGCCACCTCTGACTTGAGCGTCGATTTTTGTGAT
GCTCGTCAGGGGGGCGGAGCCTATGGAAAAACGCCAGCAACGCGGCCTTTTTACGGTTCCTGGCCTTTTG
CTGGCCTTTTGCTCACATGTTCTTTCCTGCGTTATCCCCTGATTCTGTGGATAACCGTATTACCGCCTTT
GAGTGAGCTGATACCGCTCGCCGCAGCCGAACGACCGAGCGCAGCGAGTCAGTGAGCGAGGAAGCGGAAG
AGCGCCCAATACGCAAACCGCCTCTCCCCGCGCGTTGGCCGATTCATTAATGCAGCTGGCACGACAGGTT
TCCCGACTGGAAAGCGGGCAGTGAGCGCAACGCAATTAATGTGAGTTAGCTCACTCATTAGGCACCCCAG
GCTTTACACTTTATGCTTCCGGCTCGTATGTTGTGTGGAATTGTGAGCGGATAACAATTTCACACAGGAA
ACAGCTATGACCATGATTACGCCAAGCTTGGTACCGAGCTCGGATCCACTAGTAACGGCCGCCAGTGTGC
TGGAATTCGCCCTTGAATTCGAGCTCGTTTAAACTGTAAGATCTTTTGTATAGTTCATCCTGAATGGCGA
ATGGGATGGCGGCGTTAGTATCGAATCGACAGCAGTATAGCGACCAGCATATCGATGAATTCGAGCTCGT
TTAAACTGTAAGATCTTTTGTATAGTTCATCCATGCCATGTGTAATCCCAGCAGCTGTTACAAACTCAAG
AAGGACCATGTGGTCTCTCTTTTCGTTGGGATCTTTCGAAAGCTTAGATTGATAGGACAGGTAATGGTTG
TCTGGTAAAAGGACAGGGCCATCGCCAATTGGAGTATTTTGTTGATAATGGTCTGCTAGTTGAACGCTTC
CATCTTCAATGTTGTGTCTAATTTTGAAGTTAACTTTGATTCCATTCTTTTGTTTGTCTGCCATGATGTA
TACATTGTGTGAGTTATAGTTGTATTCCAATTTGTGTCCAAGAATGTTTCCATCTTCTTTAAAATCAATA
CCTTTTAACTCGATTCTATTAACAAGGGTATCACCTTCAAACTTGACTTCAGCACGTGTCTTGTAGTTCC
CGTCATCTTTGAAAAATATAGTTCTTTCCTGTACATAACCTTCGGGCATGGCACTCTTGAAAAAGTCATG
CCGTTTCATATGATCTGGGTATCTAGCAAAGCACATTAGACCATAACCCAAAGTAGTGACAAGTGTTGGC
CATGGAACAGGTAGTTTTCCAGTAGTGCAAATAAATTTAAGGGTAAGTTTTCCGTATGTTGCATCACCTT
CACCCTCTCCACTGACAGAAAATTTGTGCCCATTAACATCACCATCTAATTCAACAAGAATTGGGACAAC
TCCAGTGAAAAGTTCTTCTCCTTTACTCATGCTAGCCGGGCCCGAGCGGCCCGCGATGTTTACTGTAGAA
TACTAATTGATTCTTACTGAAACAAGTCTCTATCACTGATAGGGACACTCTATATATACCTGGAGGAAGC
GCCGATCCTCTCAATCTTCCATGACATGCCCCTGAGCCCACAGAAGCCGGTGGAACAAATTGGTCGCTTC
TTTAAGAATCGTTAACCGGAACGTTAGGGTACGTTGAAGGAGCGACCAAGCGAGCGACGCGAGCCACCGT
AGCCAATGTGCGAGTCCAGCGAGCTTAGAAGGGGCAAGAGATGGGGCCCGGGGGGTCGAGGAGCTTGGCC
CATTGCATACGTTGTATCCATATCATAATATGTACATTTATATTGGCTCATGTCCAACATTACCGCCATG
TTGACATTGATTATTGACTAGTTATTAATAGTAATCAATTACGGGGTCATTAGTTCATAGCCCATATATG
GAGTTCCGCGTTACATAACTTACGGTAAATGGCCCGCCTGGCTGACCGCCCAACGACCCCCGCCCATTGA
CGTCAATAATGACGTATGTTCCCATAGTAACGCCAATAGGGACTTTCCATTGACGTCAATGGGTGGAGTA
TTTACGGTAAACTGCCCACTTGGCAGTACATCAAGTGTATCATATGCCAAGTACGCCCCCTATTGACGTC
AATGACGGTAAATGGCCCGCCTGGCATTATGCCCAGTACATGACCTTATGGGACTTTCCTACTTGGCAGT
ACATCTACGTATTAGTCATCGCTATTACCATGGTGATGCGGTTTTGGCAGTACATCAATGGGCGTGGATA
GCGGTTTGACTCACGGGGATTTCCAAGTCTCCACCCCATTGACGTCAATGGGAGTTTGTTTTGGCACCAA
AATCAACGGGACTTTCCAAAATGTCGTAACAACTCCGCCCCATTGACGCAAATGGGCGGTAGGCGTGTAC
GGTGGGAGGTCTATATAAGCAGAGCTCGTTTAGTGAACCGTCAGATCGCCTGGAGACGCCATCCACGCTG
TTTTGACCTCCATAGAAGACACCGGGACCGATCCAGCCTCCGCGGCCCCGAATTCATATGTCTAGATTAG
ATAAAAGTAAAGTGATTAACAGCGCATTAGAGCTGCTTAATGAGGTCGGAATCGAAGGTTTAACAACCCG
TAAACTCGCCCAGAAGCTAGGTGTAGAGCAGCCTACATTGTATTGGCATGTAAAAAATAAGCGGGCTTTG
CTCGACGCCTTAGCCATTGAGATGTTAGATAGGCACCATACTCACTTTTGCCCTTTAGAAGGGGAAAGCT
GGCAAGATTTTTTACGTAATAACGCTAAAAGTTTTAGATGTGCTTTACTAAGTCATCGCGATGGAGCAAA
AGTACATTTAGGTACACGGCCTACAGAAAAACAGTATGAAACTCTCGAAAATCAATTAGCCTTTTTATGC
CAACAAGGTTTTTCACTAGAGAATGCATTATATGCACTCAGCGCTGTGGGGCATTTTACTTTAGGTTGCG
TATTGGAAGATCAAGAGCATCAAGTCGCTAAAGAAGAAAGGGAAACACCTACTACTGATAGTATGCCGCC
ATTATTACGACAAGCTATCGAATTATTTGATCACCAAGGTGCAGAGCCAGCCTTCTTATTCGGCCTTGAA
TTGATCATATGCGGATTAGAAAAACAACTTAAATGTGAAAGTGGATCTTAACCAATTCGCCCTATAGTGA
GTCGTATTACGCGCGCTCACTGGCCGTCGTTTTACAACGTCGTGACTGGGAAAACCCTGGCGTTACCCAA
CTTAATCGCCTTGCAGCACATCCCCCTTTCGCCAGCTGGCGTAATAGCGAAGAGGCCCGCACCGATCGCC
CTTCCCAACAGTTGCGCAGCCTGAATGGCGAATGGGATGGCGGCGTTAGTATCGAATCGACAGCAGTATA
GCGACCAGCATTCACATACGATTGACGCATGATATTACTTTCTGCGCACTTAACTTCGCATCTGGGCAGA
TGATGTCGAGGCGAAAAAAAATATAAATCACGCTAACATTTGATTAAAATAGAACAACTACAATATAAAA
AAACTATACAAATGACAAGTTCTTGAAAACAAGAATCTTTTTATTGTCAGTACTGATTAGGGGCAGGGCA
TGCTCATGTAGAGCGCCTGCTCGCCGTCCGAGGCGGTGCCGTCGTACAGGGCGGTGTCCAGGCCGCAGAG
GGTGAACCCCATCCGCCGGTACGCGTGGATCGCCGGTGCGTTGACGTTGGTGACCTCCAGCCAGAGGTGC
CCGGCGCCCCGCTCGCGGGCGAACTCCGTCGCGAGCCCCATCAACGCGCGCCCGACCCCGTGCCCCCGGT
GCTCCGGGGCGACCTCGATGTCCTCGACGGTCAGCCGGCGGTTCCAGCCGGAGTACGAGACGACCACGAA
GCCCGCCAGGTCGCCGTCGTCCCCGTACGCGACGAACGTCCGGGAGTCCGGGTCGCCGTCCTCCCCGTCG
TCCGATTCGTCGTCCGATTCGTCGTCGGGGAACACCTTGGTCAGGGGCGGGTCCACCGGCACCTCCCGCA
GGGTGAAGCCGTCCCCGGTGGCGGTGACGCGGAAGACGGTGTCGGTGGTGAAGGACCCATCCAGTGCCTC
GATGGCCTCGGCGTCCCCCGGGACACTGGTGCGGTACCGGTAAGCCGTGTCGTCAAGAGTGGTACCCATG
GTTGTTTATGTTCGGATGTGATGTGAGAACTGTATCCTAGCAAGATTTTAAAAGGAAGTATATGAAAGAA
GAACCTCAGTGGCAAATCCTAACCTTTTATATTTCTCTACAGGGGCGCGGCGTGGGGACAATTCAACGCG
TCTGTGAGGGGAGCGTTTCCCTGCTCGCAGGTCTGCAGCGAGGAGCCGTAATTTTTGCTTCGCGCCGTGC
GGCCATCAAAATGTATGGATGCAAATGATTATACATGGGGATGTGTGGGCTAAATATACGGGCGACAGTC
ACATCATGCCCCTGAGCTGCGCACGTCAAGACTGTCAAGGAGGGTATTCTGGGCCTCCATGTCGCTGGCC
GGGTGACCCGGCGGGGACGAGGCAAGCTAAACAGATCTGGCGCGCCTTAATTAACCCGGGGATCCGAAGG
GCGAATTCTGCAGATATCCATCACACTGGCGGCCGCTCGAGCATGCATCTAGAGGGCCCAATTCGCCCTA
TAGTGAGTCGTATTACAATTCACTGGCCGTCGTTTTACAACGTCGTGACTGGGAAAACCCTGGCGTTACC
CAACTTAATCGCCTTGCAGCACATCCCCCTTTCGCCAGCTGGCGTAATAGCGAAGAGGCCCGCACCGATC
GCCCTTCCCAACAGTTGCGCAGCCTGAATGGCGAATGG
[124 nt withheld, positions 5289-5412]
C
[91 nt withheld, positions 5414-5504]
A
[49 nt withheld, positions 5506-5554]
CCTTTGACGTTGGAGTCCACGTTCTTT
[37 nt withheld, positions 5582-5618]
ACCCTATCTCGGTCTATTCTTTTGATTTATAAGGGATTTTGCCGATTTCGGCCTATTGGTTAAAAAATGA
GCTGATTTAACAAAAATTTAACGCGAATTTTAACAAAATTCAGGGCGCAAGGGCTGCTAAAGGAAGCGGA
ACACGTAGAAAGCCAGTCCGCAGAAACGGTGCTGACCCCGGATGAATGTCAGCTACTGGGCTATCTGGAC
AAGGGAAAACGCAAGCGCAAAGAGAAAGCAGGTAGCTTGCAGTGGGCTTACATGGCGATAGCTAGACTGG
GCGGTTTTATGGACAGCAAGCGAACCGGAATTGCCAGCTGGGGCGCCCTCTGGTAAGGTTGGGAAGCCCT
GCAAAGTAAACTGGATGGCTTTCTTGCCGCCAAGGATCTGATGGCGCAGGGGATCAAGATCTGATCAAGA
GACAGGATGAGGATCGTTTCGCATGATTGAACAAGATGGATTGCACGCAGGTTCTCCGGCCGCTTGGGTG
GAGAGGCTATTCGGCTATGACTGGGCACAACAGACAATCGGCTGCTCTGATGCCGCCGTGTTCCGGCTGT
CAGCGCAGGGGCGCCCGGTTCTTTTTGTCAAGACCGACCTGTCCGGTGCCCTGAATGAACTGCAGGACGA
GGCAGCGCGGCTATCGTGGCTGGCCACGACGGGCGTTCCTTGCGCAGCTGTGCTCGACGTTGTCACTGAA
GCGGGAAGGGACTGGCTGCTATTGGGCGAAGTGCCGGGGCAGGATCTCCTGTCATCCCACCTTGCTCCTG
CCGAGAAAGTATCCATCATGGCTGATGCAATGCGGCGGCTGCATACGCTTGATCCGGCTACCTGCCCATT
CGACCACCAAGCGAAACATCGCATCGAGCGAGCACGTACTCGGATGGAAGCCGGTCTTGTCGATCAGGAT
GATCTGGACGAAGAGCATCAGGGGCTCGCGCCAGCCGAACTGTTCGCCAGGCTCAAGGCGCGCATGCCCG
ACGGCGAGGATCTCGTCGTGACCCATGGCGATGCCTGCTTGCCGAATATCATGGTGGAAAATGGCCGCTT
TTCTGGATTCATCGACTGTGGCCGGCTGGGTGTGGCGGACCGCTATCAGGACATAGCGTTGGCTACCCGT
GATATTGCTGAAGAGCTTGGCGGCGAATGGGCTGACCGCTTCCTCGTGCTTTACGGTATCGCCGCTCCCG
ATTCGCAGCGCATCGCCTTCTATCGCCTTCTTGACGAGTTCTTCTGAATTGAAAAAGGAAGAGTATGAGT
ATTCAACATTTCCGTGTCGCCCTTATTCCCTTTTTTGCGGCATTTTGCCTTCCTGTTTTTGCTCACCCAG
AAACGCTGGTGAAAGTAAAAGATGCTGAAGATCAGTTGGGTGCACGAGTGGGTTACATCGAACTGGATCT
CAACAGCGGTAAGATCCTTGAGAGTTTTCGCCCCGAAGAACGTTTTCCAATGATGAGCACTTTTAAAGTT
CTGCTATGTGGCGCGGTATTATCCCGTATTGACGCCGGGCAAGAGCAACTCGGTCGCCGCATACACTATT
CTCAGAATGACTTGGTTGAGTACTCACCAGTCACAGAAAAGCATCTTACGGATGGCATGACAGTAAGAGA
ATTATGCAGTGCTGCCATAACCATGAGTGATAACACTGCGGCCAACTTACTTCTGACAACGATCGGAGGA
CCGAAGGAGCTAACCGCTTTTTTGCACAACATGGGGGATCATGTAACTCGCCTTGATCGTTGGGAACCGG
AGCTGAATGAAGCCATACCAAACGACGAGCGTGACACCACGATGCCTGTAGCAATGGCAACAACGTTGCG
CAAACTATTAACTGGCGAACTACTTACTCTAGCTTCCCGGCAACAATTAATAGACTGGATGGAGGCGGAT
AAAGTTGCAGGACCACTTCTGCGCTCGGCCCTTCCGGCTGGCTGGTTTATTGCTGATAAATCTGGAGCCG
GTGAGCGTGGGTCTCGCGGTATCATTGCAGCACTGGGGCCAGATGGTAAGCCCTCCCGTATCGTAGTTAT
CTACACGACGGGGAGTCAGGCAACTATGGATGAACGAAATAGACAGATCGCTGAGATAGGTGCCTCACTG
ATTAAGCATTGGTAACTGTCAGACCAAGTTTACTCATATATACTTTAGATTGATTTAAAACTTCATTTTT
AATTTAAAAGGATCTAGGTGAAGATCCTTTTTGATAATCTCATGACCAAAATCCCTTAACGTGAGTTTTC
GTTCCACTGAGCGTCAGACCCCGTAGAAAAGATCAAAGGATCTTC
